>Addgene plasmid #186759 | pNHT7::YB1::sNluc2 | addgene full sequence | sequence record 375130 | Addgene NGS Result
CTTTCCTGCGTTATCCCCTGATTCTGTGGATAACCGTATTACCGCCTTTGAGTGAGCTGATACCGCTCGC
CGCAGCCGAACGACCGAGCGCAGCGAGTCAGTGAGCGAGGAAGCGGAAGAGCGCCCAATACGCAAACCGC
CTCTCCCCGCGCGTTGGCCGATTCATTAATGCAGCTGGCACGACAGGTTTCCCGACTGGAAAGCGGGCAG
TGAGCGCAACGCAATTAATACGCGTACCGCTAGCCAGGAAGAGTTTGTAGAAACGCAAAAAGGCCATCCG
TCAGGATGGCCTTCTGCTTAGTTTGATGCCTGGCAGTTTATGGCGGGCGTCCTGCCCGCCACCCTCCGGG
CCGTTGCTTCACAACGTTCAAATCCGCTCCCGGCGGATTTGTCCTACTCAGGAGAGCGTTCACCGACAAA
CAACAGATAAAACGAAAGGCCCAGTCTTCCGACTGAGCCTTTCGTTTTATTTGATGCCTGGCAGTTCCCT
ACTCTCGCGTTAACGCTAGCATGGATGTTTTCCCAGTCACGACGTTGTAAAACGACGGCCAGTTAATACG
ACTCACTATAGGCAAAGAAACTTAAATAAAACTTGATTTAACTAACTTAACATTTTGTTTATATACTTAT
ATAATTACAATAACAATAAATTCAATTTAATTTATAATGGTGTTTACTTTGGAAGATTTTGTTGGAGATT
GGAGACAAACTGCTGGTTACAATCTGGATCAGGTACTGGAACAAGGCGGTGTTAGTTCATTATTCCAAAA
CCTGGGTGTGAGTGTAACTCCGATTCAGCGAATAGTGTTGTCTGGAGAAAATGGGCTGAAGATTGATATA
CACGTCATAATTCCATACGAAGGCTTAAGCGGTGATCAAATGGGACAAATTGAAAAAATTTTTAAAGTAG
TTTACCCAGTTGACGACCATCATTTTAAAGTTATCCTTCATTACGGTACACTGGTTATAGATGGTGTAAC
TCCAAATATGATCGATTATTTCGGAAGACCTTACGAAGGCATAGCCGTTTTTGATGGAAAAAAGATTACA
GTAACAGGTACATTGTGGAACGGAAATAAGATTATTGACGAACGTTTAATTAACCCAGATGGAAGTTTGC
TCTTTAGAGTTACAATTAATGGTGTGACAGGATGGAGATTATGCGAACGGATACTCGCGTAATGTAATAT
GAATTATATATGTCGATTTGTACAATACTTATGAAAACACGACTTTACGTTTTTGCGTTGTTTTATAAAT
CAAATCATGATTCAATTAACGGAATTTCGATTCATAAGTATTTGAAAGTGTTCTATGTACTGTAGGTTAA
TATTTAATAAATTTGTGTATTTCATTTCAATATAAATTTTGACCACCAAGCTTGTCATAGCTGTTTCCTG
GCAGCTCTGGCCCGTGTCTCAAAATCTCTGATGTTACATTGCACAAGATAAAAATATATCATCATGAACA
ATAAAACTGTCTGCTTACATAAACAGTAATACAAGGGGTGTTATGAGCCATATTCAACGGGAAACGTCGA
GGCCGCGATTAAATTCCAACATGGATGCTGATTTATATGGGTATAAATGGGCTCGCGATAATGTCGGGCA
ATCAGGTGCGACAATCTATCGCTTGTATGGGAAGCCCGATGCGCCAGAGTTGTTTCTGAAACATGGCAAA
GGTAGCGTTGCCAATGATGTTACAGATGAGATGGTCAGACTAAACTGGCTGACGGAATTTATGCCTCTTC
CGACCATCAAGCATTTTATCCGTACTCCTGATGATGCATGGTTACTCACCACTGCGATCCCCGGAAAAAC
AGCATTCCAGGTATTAGAAGAATATCCTGATTCAGGTGAAAATATTGTTGATGCGCTGGCAGTGTTCCTG
CGCCGGTTGCATTCGATTCCTGTTTGTAATTGTCCTTTTAACAGCGATCGCGTATTTCGCCTCGCTCAGG
CGCAATCACGAATGAATAACGGTTTGGTTGATGCGAGTGATTTTGATGACGAGCGTAATGGCTGGCCTGT
TGAACAAGTCTGGAAAGAAATGCATAAACTTTTGCCATTCTCACCGGATTCAGTCGTCACTCATGGTGAT
TTCTCACTTGATAACCTTATTTTTGACGAGGGGAAATTAATAGGTTGTATTGATGTTGGACGAGTCGGAA
TCGCAGACCGATACCAGGATCTTGCCATCCTATGGAACTGCCTCGGTGAGTTTTCTCCTTCATTACAGAA
ACGGCTTTTTCAAAAATATGGTATTGATAATCCTGATATGAATAAATTGCAGTTTCATTTGATGCTCGAT
GAGTTTTTCTAATCAGAATTGGTTAATTGGTTGTAACACTGGCAGAGCATTACGCTGACTTGACGGGACG
GCGCAAGCTCATGACCAAAATCCCTTAACGTGAGTTACGCGTCGTTCCACTGAGCGTCAGACCCCGTAGA
AAAGATCAAAGGATCTTCTTGAGATCCTTTTTTTCTGCGCGTAATCTGCTGCTTGCAAACAAAAAAACCA
CCGCTACCAGCGGTGGTTTGTTTGCCGGATCAAGAGCTACCAACTCTTTTTCCGAAGGTAACTGGCTTCA
GCAGAGCGCAGATACCAAATACTGTTCTTCTAGTGTAGCCGTAGTTAGGCCACCACTTCAAGAACTCTGT
AGCACCGCCTACATACCTCGCTCTGCTAATCCTGTTACCAGTGGCTGCTGCCAGTGGCGATAAGTCGTGT
CTTACCGGGTTGGACTCAAGACGATAGTTACCGGATAAGGCGCAGCGGTCGGGCTGAACGGGGGGTTCGT
GCACACAGCCCAGCTTGGAGCGAACGACCTACACCGAACTGAGATACCTACAGCGTGAGCTATGAGAAAG
CGCCACGCTTCCCGAAGGGAGAAAGGCGGACAGGTATCCGGTAAGCGGCAGGGTCGGAACAGGAGAGCGC
ACGAGGGAGCTTCCAGGGGGAAACGCCTGGTATCTTTATAGTCCTGTCGGGTTTCGCCACCTCTGACTTG
AGCGTCGATTTTTGTGATGCTCGTCAGGGGGGCGGAGCCTATGGAAAAACGCCAGCAACGCGGCCTTTTT
ACGGTTCCTGGCCTTTTGCTGGCCTTTTGCTCACATGTT
Features (pLannotate 1.2.2; 8 found; start..end, strand, type, name):
    121..213     +  CDS            lacI (fragment): lac repressor; lacI; The lac repressor binds to the lac operator to inhibit transcription in E. coli. This inhibition can be relieved by adding lactose or isopropyl-β-D-thiogalactopyranoside (IPTG).
    268..295     -  terminator     rrnB T2 terminator: transcription terminator T2 from the E. coli rrnB gene
    427..470     +  terminator     rrnB T1 terminator: Escherichia coli rrnB; transcription terminator T1 from the E. coli rrnB gene
    517..553     -  CDS            lacZα (fragment): LacZα fragment of β-galactosidase; lacZ fragment
    554..572     +  promoter       T7 promoter: promoter for bacteriophage T7 RNA polymerase
    667..1179    +  CDS            LUCI_OPLGR (fragment): Experimental evidence at protein level: Swiss-Prot protein existence level 1. Catalytic subunit of oplophorus-luciferin 2-monooxygenase. Oxidoreductase that converts coelenterazine (the oplophorus luciferin) to coelenteramide under emission of blue light with a maximum at 454 nm. Is also active with bisdeoxycoelenterazine. From Oplophorus gracilirostris (Luminous shrimp).
   1513..2322    +  CDS            KanR: aminoglycoside phosphotransferase; aph(3')-Ia; confers resistance to kanamycin in bacteria or G418 (Geneticin®) in eukaryotes
   2469..3057    +  rep_origin     ori: high-copy-number ColE1/pMB1/pBR322/pUC origin of replication
