[The description below was written by a language model from this plasmid's Addgene catalogue record and pLannotate feature annotations shown in this document.]
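Description:
pNHT7::YB1::sNluc2 is a small (about 3.1 kb) bacterial plasmid that serves as a template for in vitro mRNA production rather than as an expression vector in its own right. It is built on the pNHT7 backbone, replicates in E. coli from a high-copy ColE1/pUC-type origin, and is selected with kanamycin through an aminoglycoside phosphotransferase (KanR) gene. The backbone also carries rrnB T1 and T2 transcription terminators upstream of the cloning region, which help insulate the insert from read-through transcription, along with short remnants of lacI and lacZα that appear to be non-functional leftovers from earlier vector construction.

The payload is an approximately 800 bp cassette placed directly downstream of a bacteriophage T7 promoter. It encodes sNluc2, a nanoluciferase whose coding sequence has been codon-optimized for the planarian Schmidtea mediterranea. The annotation identifies this open reading frame by its similarity to the catalytic subunit of the Oplophorus gracilirostris luciferase, the deep-sea shrimp enzyme from which nanoluciferase was engineered. The reporter is flanked by 5' and 3' untranslated regions from a planarian Y-box binding protein gene; these are not annotated individually in the feature table but presumably occupy the sequence on either side of the coding region. The insert was introduced through BsaI sites that were destroyed in the process, consistent with a Golden Gate-style assembly.

T7 RNA polymerase transcription from this plasmid yields a reporter mRNA with native planarian UTRs. According to the record, it is used for somatic mRNA transfection to achieve heterologous luminescent reporter expression in planarians.
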