Addgene plasmid #186759: pNHT7::YB1::sNluc2
Purpose: An mRNA production vector encoding planarian codon-optimized nanoluciferase (sNluc2, CAI =0.713) with y-box binding protein 5' and 3' UTRs.
Depositing lab: Bo Wang. Depositing organization: Stanford University. Publication: Heterologous reporter expression in the planarian Schmidtea mediterranea through somatic mRNA transfection. Hall RN, Weill U, Drees L, Leal-Ortiz S, Li H, Khariton M, Chai C, Xue Y, Rosental B, Quake SR, Sanchez Alvarado A, Melosh NA, Fire AZ, Rink JC, Wang B. Cell Rep Methods. 2022 Sep 20;2(10):100298. doi: 10.1016/j.crmeth.2022.100298. eCollection 2022 Oct 24. PubMed 36313809.
Backbone
  Vector backbone: pNHT7
  Backbone size w/o insert (bp): 2314
  Total vector size (bp): 3119
Growth in bacteria
  Bacterial resistance: Kanamycin, 50 μg/mL
  Growth temperature: 37°C
  Growth strain: DH5alpha
  Copy number: High Copy
Gene/Insert
  Gene/Insert name: Nanoluciferase
  Species: Schmidtea mediterranea
  Insert size (bp): 805
  Promoter: T7
  Cloning method: Restriction Enzyme; 5′ cloning site BsaI (destroyed during cloning); 3′ cloning site BsaI (destroyed during cloning)
  Sequencing primers: 5′ GTAAAACGACGGCCAGT; 3′ CAGGAAACAGCTATGAC
Terms and licenses: Academic/Nonprofit Terms; Industry Terms: Not Available to Industry
How to cite: pNHT7::YB1::sNluc2 was a gift from Bo Wang (Addgene plasmid # 186759 ; http://n2t.net/addgene:186759 ; RRID:Addgene_186759)
